Addgene plasmid #33216: pDMG1f
Depositing lab: David Bartel. Depositing organization: Whitehead Institute for Biomedical Research. Publication: Weak seed-pairing stability and high target-site abundance decrease the proficiency of lsy-6 and other microRNAs. Garcia DM, Baek D, Shin C, Bell GW, Grimson A, Bartel DP. Nat Struct Mol Biol. 2011 Sep 11;18(10):1139-46. doi: 10.1038/nsmb.2115. PubMed 21909094.
Backbone
  Vector backbone: pIS1
  Backbone manufacturer: Addgene (#12179)
  Backbone size w/o insert (bp): 4085
  Vector type: Mammalian Expression, Luciferase
Growth in bacteria
  Bacterial resistance: Ampicillin, 100 μg/mL
  Growth temperature: 37°C
  Growth strain: DH5alpha
  Copy number: High Copy
Gene/Insert
  Gene/Insert name: cog-1 3'UTR
  Species: C. elegans (nematode)
  Mutation: 1st site GU2
  GenBank ID: NM_001027093
  Entrez Gene: cog-1 (a.k.a. R03C1.3)
  Tag / fusion protein: Luciferase (N terminal on backbone)
  Cloning method: Restriction Enzyme; 5′ cloning site XbaI (not destroyed); 3′ cloning site EagI (not destroyed)
  Sequencing primers: 5′ none; 3′ EBV Reverse
Terms and licenses: Academic/Nonprofit Terms; Industry Terms: Not Available to Industry
How to cite: pDMG1f was a gift from David Bartel (Addgene plasmid # 33216 ; http://n2t.net/addgene:33216 ; RRID:Addgene_33216)
