[The description below was written by a language model from this plasmid's Addgene catalogue record.]
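Description:
pDMG1f is a mammalian luciferase reporter plasmid built on the pIS1 backbone (about 4.1 kb without insert), designed for measuring microRNA-mediated repression of a 3′UTR in transfected cells. It is maintained in E. coli as a high-copy plasmid under ampicillin selection. The record does not include a feature table, so the promoter driving the reporter, the polyadenylation signal, the type of luciferase and the bacterial origin are not stated here.

The insert is the 3′UTR of the Caenorhabditis elegans gene cog-1, cloned between XbaI and EagI sites (both retained) so that it lies downstream of the backbone-encoded luciferase open reading frame. The catalogue lists luciferase as an N-terminal "fusion", but because the insert is an untranslated region, the practical arrangement is a luciferase mRNA carrying the cog-1 3′UTR, whose regulatory sites then influence reporter output. This version carries a mutation recorded as "1st site GU2". The name suggests an alteration in the first of the microRNA target sites in the UTR, possibly introducing a G:U wobble into the seed pairing, but the record does not define the change.

The associated study examined why lsy-6 and certain other microRNAs are weak at repressing targets, relating this to seed-pairing stability and target-site abundance. The cog-1 3′UTR is a well-known lsy-6 target. pDMG1f therefore probably serves as one of a series of site variants compared with the wild-type UTR reporter, typically with a co-transfected microRNA and a normalisation reporter, to measure how pairing at an individual site contributes to repression.
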