>Addgene plasmid #33216 | pDMG1f | depositor partial sequence | sequence record 39472 | cog-1 3'UTR - 1st site GU2
CTTTTAAGCGTCTACCTCTCCCCCTCCCTTCAACCGAGTGTATTATTCCCCCAATTTGTTTGCAATTTTT
TCCTGAAGCCCTCTAAGAAAATCCAAAATCATGACCTACTTCCGTCTTTACACCTGATTACCTGAATACC
AACACCCCACACAGATGCCATGATCTCTCGTCTTTTCTCGTACTTTTGTATAATTTTTTTCCTTAATTTT
TTTGCATGTTTTCCCATAGTTATAGCCATTTTTTTTTCTTTTTTTTTCCAAATCATCGTCACTTATACAA
GAACCAAACTCCCTTTTACCGTTAAACCATGCCCAAATACAAAAAATTTCCCATTTAATTGTACGTTTTT
TTCTCTTCAAATTGGATTCTAATGACATAAATTTATTAGATTAA
