>Addgene plasmid #33216 | pDMG1f | addgene partial sequence | sequence record 41271 | EBV-rev 5'-GTGGTTTGTCCAAACTCATC-3'
CGGCCGTTATCTAATAAATTTATGTCATTAGAATCCAATTTGAAGAGAAAAAAACGTACAATTAAATGGG
AAATTTTTTGTATTTGGGCATGGTTTAACGGTAAAAGGGAGTTTGGTTCTTGTATAAGTGACGATGATTT
GGAAAAAAAAAGAAAAAAAAATGGCTATAACTATGGGAAAACATGCAAAAAAATTAAGGAAAAAAATTAT
ACAAAAGTACGAGAAAAGACGAGAGATCATGGCATCTGTGTGGGGTGTTGGTATTCAGGTAATCAGGTGT
AAAGACGGAAGTAGGTCATGATTTTGGATTTTCTTAGAGGGCTTCAGGAAAAAATTGCAAACAAATTGGG
GGAATAATACACTCGGTTGAAGGGAGGGGGAGAGGTAGACGCTTAAAAGTCTAGAACACTAGTAGTGATA
TCGAGACCGGTATAGAGCTCCTAGAATTATTGTTCATTTTTGAGAACTCGCTCAACGAACGATTTGATAT
ATTTTCCCATTTCATCAGGTGCATCTTCTTGCGAAAAATGAAGACCTTTTACTTTGACAAATTCAGTATT
AGGAAACTTCTTGGCACCTTCAACAATAGCATTGGAAAAGAATCCTGGGTCCGATTCAATAAACATTTTT
GGTAAATCATCACTTGCACGTAGATAAGCATTATAATTCCTAACAATTTGTACAACGTCAGGTTTACCAC
CTTTTACTAACGGGATTTCACGAGGCCATGATAATGTTGGACGACGAACTTCACCTTTCTCTTTGAATGG
TTCAAGATATGCTGCAAATTCTTCTGGTTCTAACTTTCTCATGATTTTTGATGGCAACATGGTTTCCACG
AAGAAGTTATTCTCCAAAACCATTTTTTCTCCCTCCTC
